>Addgene plasmid #170888 | pDGB1a2R+pNOS_Red-F_NOSt | addgene full sequence | sequence record 334471 | Addgene NGS Result
CACCACAATATATCCTGCCAAGATCTAATTCCGGGGATCGGAAATCCAGAAGCCCGAGAGGTTGCCGCCT
TTCGGGCTTTTTCTTTTTCAAAAAAAAAAATTTATAAAACGATCTGTTGCGGCCGGCCGCCGGGTTGTGG
GCAAAGGCGCTCGACGGTGGGCAACCGCTTGCGGTTGTCCACGGGCGGAGCCGGTGCGCGTAGCGCATTG
TCCACAAGCCAAGGGCGACCAATAATTGATATATATATTCATAATTGAAAAGCTAATTGAACATACTACT
TGCTGTAACTACTTGCCGGAGCGAGGGGTGTTTGCAAGCTGTTGATCTGAAAGGGCTATTAGCGTTCTCA
CGTGCCTTTTTGATTAGCGATTTCACGTGACCTTATTAGCGATTTCACGTACTCCGATTAGCGATTTCAC
GTACCCTGATTAGCGATTTCACGTGGATAGTTTTTGGAGCGGGCCGGAAAGCCCCGTGAATCAAGGCTTT
GCGGGGCATTAGCGGTTTCACGTGGATAACTACCCTCTATCCACAGGCTTCCGGGGATAAAAAAGCCCGC
TCGACGGCGGGCTGTTGGATGGGGATCGCCTGAATCGCCCCATCATCCAGCCAGAAAGTGAGGGAGCCAC
GGTTGATGAGAGCTTTGTTGTAGGTGGACCAGTTGGTGATTTTGAACTTTTGCTTTGCCACGGAACGGTC
TGCGTTGTCGGGAAGATGCGTGATCTGATCCTTCAACTCAGCAAAAGTTCGATTTATTCAACAAAGCCAC
GTTGTGTCTCAAAATCTCTGATGTTACATTGCACAAGATAAAAATATATCATCATGAACAATAAAACTGT
CTGCTTACATAAACAGTAATACAAGGGGTGTTATGAGCCATATTCAACGGGAAACGTCTTGCTCAAGGCC
GCGATTAAATTCCAACATGGATGCTGATTTATATGGGTATAAATGGGCTCGCGATAATGTCGGGCAATCA
GGTGCGACAATCTACCGATTGTATGGGAAGCCCGATGCGCCAGAGTTGTTTCTGAAACATGGCAAAGGTA
GCGTTGCCAATGATGTTACAGATGAGATGGTCAGACTAAACTGGCTGACGGAATTTATGCCTCTTCCGAC
CATCAAGCATTTTATCCGTACTCCTGATGATGCATGGTTACTCACCACTGCGATCCCAGGGAAAACAGCA
TTCCAGGTATTAGAAGAATATCCTGATTCAGGTGAAAATATTGTTGATGCGCTGGCAGTGTTCCTGCGCC
GGTTGCATTCGATTCCTGTTTGTAATTGTCCTTTTAACAGCGATCGCGTATTTCGACTCGCTCAGGCGCA
ATCACGAATGAATAACGGTTTGGTTGATGCGAGTGATTTTGATGACGAGCGTAATGGCTGGCCTGTTGAA
CAAGTCTGGAAAGAAATGCATAAACTTTTGCCATTCTCACCGGATTCAGTCGTCACTCATGGTGATTTCT
CACTTGATAACCTTATTTTTGACGAGGGGAAATTAATAGGTTGTATTGATGTTGGACGAGTCGGAATCGC
AGACCGATACCAGGATCTTGCCATCCTATGGAACTGCCTCGGTGAGTTTTCTCCTTCATTACAGAAACGG
CTTTTTCAAAAATATGGTATTGATAATCCTGATATGAATAAATTGCAGTTTCATTTGATGCTCGATGAGT
TTTTCTAATCACTAGACCAATGTTACACATATATACTTTAGATTGATTTAAAACTTCATTTTTAATTTAA
AAGGATCTAGGTGAAGATCCTTTTTGATAATCTCATGACCAAAATCCCTTAACGTGAGTTTTCGTTCCAC
TGAGCGTCAGACCCCGTAGAAAAGATCAAAGGATCTTCTTGAGATCCTTTTTTTCTGCGCGTAATCTGCT
GCTTGCAAACAAAAAAACCACCGCTACCAGCGGTGGTTTGTTTGCCGGATCAAGAGCTACCAACTCTTCT
TCCGAAGGTAACTGGCTTCAGCAGAGCGCAGATACCAAATACTGTTCTTCTAGTGTAGCCGTAGTTAGGC
CACCACTTCAAGAACTCTGTAGCACCGCCTACATACCTCGCTCTGCTAATCCTGTTACCAGTGGCTGCTG
CCAGTGGCGATAAGTCGTGTCTTACCGGGTTGGACTCAAGACGATAGTTACCGGATAAGGCGCAGCGGTC
GGGCTGAACGGGGGGTTCGTGCACACAGCCCAGCTTGGAGCGAACGACCTACACCGAACTGAGATACCTA
CAGCGTGAGCTATGAGAAAGCGCCACGCTTCCCGAAGGGAGAAAGGCGGACAGGTATCCGGTAAGCGGCA
GGGTCGGAACAGGAGAGCGCACGAGGGAGCTTCCAGGGGGAAACGCCTGGTATCTTTATAGTCCTGTCGG
GTTTCGCCACCTCTGACTTGAGCGTCGATTTTTGTGATGCTCGTCAGGGGGGCGGAGCCTATGGAAAAAC
GCCAGCAACGCGGCCTTTTTACGGTTCCTGGCCTTTTGCTGGCCTTTTGCTCACATGAGATCTCAAACAA
ACACATACAGCGACTTAGTTTACCCGCCAATATATCCTGTCAGATATCGTCTCAAGCGGAGATACATGAG
AATTAAGGGAGTCACGGTATGACCCCCGCCGATGACGCGGGACAAGCCGTTTTACGTTTGGAACTGACAG
AACCGCAACGTTGAAGGAGCCACTGAGCCGCGGGTTTCTGGAGTTTAATGAGCTAAGCACATACGTCAGA
AACCATTATTGCGCGTTCAAAAGTCGCCTAAGGTCACTATCAGCTAGCAAATATTTCTTGTCAAAAATGC
TCCACTGACGTTCCATAAATTCCCCTCGGTATCCAATTAGAGTCTCATATTCACTCTCAACTCGATCGAG
GCAATGGAGAACATGGAGAACGACGAGAACATTGTGGTGGGACCCAAGCCGTTCTACCCGATCGAGGAGG
GTTCCGCTGGCACCCAGCTGCGCAAGTACATGGAGCGCTACGCTAAGCTGGGTGCTATCGCCTTCACCAA
CGCCGTGACCGGTGTGGATTACTCCTACGCCGAGTACCTGGAGAAGTCCTGCTGCCTCGGAAAGGCCCTG
CAGAACTACGGTCTGGTCGTGGATGGCCGCATTGCCCTCTGCTCGGAGAACTGCGAGGAGTTCTTCATTC
CCGTGATCGCTGGTCTGTTCATCGGAGTCGGCGTTGCCCCAACCAACGAGATCTACACCCTGCGCGAGCT
GGTCCACAGCCTGGGTATCAGCAAGCCGACCATCGTTTTCTCGAGCAAGAAGGGCCTCGACAAGGTTATC
ACCGTGCAAAAAACCGTCACCACCATCAAGACCATCGTTATCCTGGATTCCAAGGTTGACTACCGCGGTT
ACCAGTGCCTCGACACCTTCATCAAGCGTAACACCCCACCCGGCTTCCAAGCCTCCTCCTTCAAAACCGT
GGAGGTTGATCGCAAGGAGCAGGTGGCCCTGATCATGAACTCCTCCGGCTCCACCGGTCTGCCAAAGGGC
GTGCAGCTGACCCACGAGAACACCGTCACCCGCTTCTCGCATGCCCGTGATCCCATCTACGGCAACCAGG
TGTCCCCAGGCACCGCCGTCCTGACCGTCGTGCCCCTCCACCACGGCTTCGGCATGTTCACCACTCTCGG
CTACTTGATCTGCGGCTTCCGTGTGGTGATGCTGACTAAGTTCGACGAGGAGACTTTCCTCAAGACCCTG
CAAGACTACAAGTGCACTTACGTGATCCTGGTGCCGACCCTGTTCGCCATCCTGAACAAGAGCGAGCTGT
TGAACAAATACGACCTGTCGAACCTGGTGGAGATCGCTTCCGGCGGCGCCCCACTGTCGAAGGAAGTTGG
CGAGGCCGTTGCTCGCCGCTTCAACCTGCCCGGCGTCCGTCAGGGTTACGGCCTGACCGAGACTACCTCG
GCTATCATCATCACCCCCGAGGGCGACGATAAGCCCGGCGCTTCCGGCAAGGTTGTTCCACTCTTCAAAG
CCAAGGTGATCGACCTGGACACCAAGAAGTCCCTGGGTCCCAACCGTCGCGGAGAAGTGTGCGTCAAGGG
CCCCATGCTGATGAAGGGCTACGTCAACAACCCAGAGGCCACCAAGGAGTTGATCGACGAGGAGGGCTGG
CTGCACACTGGTGACATCGGTTACTACGACGAAGAGAAGCACTTCTTCATCGTTGACCGCCTGAAGTCCT
TGATCAAGTACAAGGGCTACCAGGTTCCCCCCGCCGAGCTCGAGAGCGTCCTGCTGCAGCACCCCTCCAT
TTTCGATGCCGGAGTGGCCGGTGTCCCCGATCCCGTGGCTGGCGAGCTGCCAGGTGCCGTCGTCGTGCTG
GAGTCCGGCAAGAACATGACCGAGAAGGAAGTGATGGATTACGTGGCCTCGCAAGTGTCCAACGCCAAGC
GCCTGCGCGGCGGCGTGCGCTTCGTGGATGAGGTGCCCAAGGGCCTCACCGGAAAGATCGACGGTCGCGC
TATCCGCGAGATCCTCAAGAAGCCCGTGGCCAAGATGTGAGCTTGGAATGGATCTTCGATCCCGATCGTT
CAAACATTTGGCAATAAAGTTTCTTAAGATTGAATCCTGTTGCCGGTCTTGCGACGATTATCATATAATT
TCTGTTGAATTACGTTAAGCATGTAATAATTAACATGTAATGCATGACGTTATTTATGAGATGGGTTTTT
ATGATTAGAGTCCCGCAATTATACATTTAATACGCGATAGAAAACAAAATATAGCGCGCAAACTAGGATA
AATTATCGCGCGCGGTGTCATCTATGTTACTAGATCGGGAATTGCCAAGCTAATTCTTGAAGATGAAAGG
GCCTCGTGATACGCCTATTTTTATAGGTTAATGTCATGATAATAATGGTTTCTTAGACGTCAGGTGGCAC
TTTTCGGGGAAATGTGCGCGGAACCCCTATTTGTTTATTTTTCTAAATACATTCAAATATGTATCCGCTC
ATGAGACAATAACCCTGATAAATGCTTCAATAATGGGACCGACTCGCGCTTGACTGAGACGATATCGTTA
Features (pLannotate 1.2.2; 10 found; start..end, strand, type, name):
    147..582     -  rep_origin     pSa ori: origin of replication from bacterial plasmid pSa
    587..688     -  CDS            TRA2_ECOLX (fragment): Protein predicted: Swiss-Prot protein existence level 4. Required for transposition of transposon Tn903. From Escherichia coli.
    873..1688    +  CDS            KanR: aminoglycoside phosphotransferase; aph(3')-Ia; confers resistance to kanamycin in bacteria or G418 (Geneticin®) in eukaryotes
   1859..2447    +  rep_origin     ori: high-copy-number ColE1/pMB1/pBR322/pUC origin of replication
   2538..2562    -  misc_feature   RB T-DNA repeat: right border repeat from nopaline C58 T-DNA
   2660..2839    +  promoter       NOS promoter: nopaline synthase promoter
   2898..4517    +  CDS            LUCI_LUCCR: Experimental evidence at protein level: Swiss-Prot protein existence level 1. Produces green light with a wavelength of 544 nm. From Luciola cruciata (Japanese firefly) (Genji firefly).
   4544..4796    +  terminator     NOS terminator: nopaline synthase terminator and poly(A) signal
   4917..5004    +  promoter       AmpR promoter (fragment): bla
   5038..20      -  misc_feature   LB T-DNA repeat (across the origin): left border repeat from nopaline C58 T-DNA (truncated)
