[The description below was written by a language model from this plasmid's Addgene catalogue record and pLannotate feature annotations shown in this document.]
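Description:
pDGB1a2R+pNOS_Red-F_NOSt is a GoldenBraid level-alpha plant expression plasmid carrying a single assembled transcriptional unit in the pDGB1_alpha2R binary backbone, the "R" denoting that the unit sits in the reverse orientation slot. The vector is small and pGreen-like. A high-copy ColE1/pUC-type origin supports propagation in E. coli, with selection by a kanamycin resistance gene (aph(3')-Ia). A pSa origin provides replication in Agrobacterium, but only when the helper plasmid pSOUP supplies the replication function in trans, as the depositor notes. Nopaline-type right and left T-DNA border repeats flank the cargo, so the cassette can be delivered to plant cells by Agrobacterium-mediated transfer. The annotation also picks up a Tn903 transposase fragment next to the kanamycin marker and a short AmpR promoter fragment, which appear to be backbone remnants.

The payload is Red-F, a firefly luciferase from Luciola cruciata (the record spells the species "curciata") carrying the S286Y substitution that shifts emission from the wild-type green to red. It is driven by the constitutive nopaline synthase (NOS) promoter and terminated by the NOS terminator and polyadenylation signal. The unit was assembled through BsaI sites that were destroyed in the process. It can be released with Esp3I, which allows it to be combined with a partner alpha-level unit into higher-order GoldenBraid modules. According to the associated work, it belongs to a ratiometric dual-colour luciferase reporter system for rapid characterisation of transcriptional regulatory elements in plants. A constitutively expressed red luciferase would plausibly act as the normalising reference, though the record does not state this role explicitly.
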