Addgene plasmid #170888: pDGB1a2R+pNOS_Red-F_NOSt
Purpose: GoldenBraid Transcriptional Unit - pNOS_Red-F_NOSt Reverse orientation
Depositing lab: Markita Landry. Depositing organization: University of California, Berkeley. Publication: A Ratiometric Dual Color Luciferase Reporter for Fast Characterization of Transcriptional Regulatory Elements in Plants. Gonzalez-Grandio E, Demirer GS, Ma W, Brady S, Landry MP. ACS Synth Biol. 2021 Sep 14. doi: 10.1021/acssynbio.1c00248. PubMed 34520169.
Backbone
  Vector backbone: pDGB1_alpha2R
  Backbone manufacturer: Diego Orzaez Lab
  Backbone size w/o insert (bp): 2594
  Vector type: Plant Expression, Luciferase, Synthetic Biology
Growth in bacteria
  Bacterial resistance: Kanamycin, 50 μg/mL
  Growth temperature: 37°C
  Growth strain: DH5alpha
  Copy number: High Copy
Gene/Insert
  Gene/Insert name: Red-F (alt name: Red mutant S286Y luciferase from Luciola curciata)
  Species: Luciola curciata
  Insert size (bp): 2446
  Mutation: p.S286Y Red mutant
  Promoter: pNOS
  Cloning method: Restriction Enzyme; 5′ cloning site BsaI (destroyed during cloning); 3′ cloning site BsaI (destroyed during cloning)
  Sequencing primers: 5′ GGGAAACGCCTGGTATCTTT; 3′ CCGATCCCCGGAATTAGATC
Terms and licenses: Academic/Nonprofit Terms; Industry Terms: Not Available to Industry
Depositor comments: Red-F transcriptional unit in GoldenBraid pDGB1 alpha2R. Insert can be excised by Esp3I digestion. Requires pSOUP for replication in agrobacterium . Please visit https://www.biorxiv.org/content/10.1101/2021.05.26.443018v2 to read the preprint on bioRxiv
How to cite: pDGB1a2R+pNOS_Red-F_NOSt was a gift from Markita Landry (Addgene plasmid # 170888 ; http://n2t.net/addgene:170888 ; RRID:Addgene_170888)
